Addgene plasmid #112755: pRK5 Flag RagB
Purpose: express Flag-RagB
Depositing lab: Roberto Zoncu. Depositing organization: University of California, Berkeley. Publication: A nutrient-induced affinity switch controls mTORC1 activation by its Rag GTPase-Ragulator lysosomal scaffold. Lawrence RE, Cho KF, Rappold R, Thrun A, Tofaute M, Kim DJ, Moldavski O, Hurley JH, Zoncu R. Nat Cell Biol. 2018 Sep;20(9):1052-1063. doi: 10.1038/s41556-018-0148-6. Epub 2018 Jul 30. PubMed 30061680.
Backbone
  Vector backbone: pRK5
  Vector type: Mammalian Expression
Growth in bacteria
  Bacterial resistance: Ampicillin, 100 μg/mL
  Growth temperature: 37°C
  Growth strain: DH5alpha
  Copy number: Unknown
Gene/Insert
  Gene/Insert name: Flag-RagB
  Species: H. sapiens (human)
  Entrez Gene: RRAGB (a.k.a. RAGB, bA465E19.1)
  Tag / fusion protein: Flag (N terminal on insert)
  Cloning method: Restriction Enzyme; 5′ cloning site Unknown (unknown if destroyed); 3′ cloning site Unknown (unknown if destroyed)
Terms and licenses: Academic/Nonprofit Terms; Industry Terms: Not Available to Industry
How to cite: pRK5 Flag RagB was a gift from Roberto Zoncu (Addgene plasmid # 112755 ; http://n2t.net/addgene:112755 ; RRID:Addgene_112755)
