[The description below was written by a language model from this plasmid's Addgene catalogue record and pLannotate feature annotations shown in this document.]
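Description:
pRK5 Flag RagB is a mammalian expression plasmid built on the pRK5 backbone for producing human RagB (gene RRAGB), a Rag-family small GTPase, with an N-terminal Flag epitope tag. In the sequenced record of about 5.8 kb, transcription is driven by the human cytomegalovirus immediate-early enhancer and promoter, followed by a fragment of CMV intron A and an SP6 phage promoter that could also support in vitro transcription. The Flag tag lies upstream of the GTPase coding region, and the SV40 polyadenylation signal terminates the message. A short match to a mouse immunoglobulin heavy-chain signal sequence is annotated just before the tag, but it is only a fragment and its significance is not stated in the record.

The automated annotation labels the open reading frame as RRAGA rather than RRAGB. RagA and RagB are closely related paralogues, so this probably reflects a best match by homology covering only part of the insert, but the discrepancy with the catalogue entry cannot be resolved from the feature table alone. The cloning sites used are not recorded.

The plasmid is maintained in E. coli through a high-copy ColE1/pUC-type origin and selected with ampicillin via the β-lactamase gene. An M13 origin permits single-stranded DNA production. An SV40 enhancer/early promoter region sits downstream of the expression cassette. Remnants of lacZα, lacI, rop and bom, together with a lac promoter and operator, are backbone carry-over. No mammalian selection marker is annotated, which suits the plasmid to transient transfection. The stated purpose is simply to express Flag-RagB, and the associated work concerns mTORC1 activation by the Rag GTPase–Ragulator lysosomal scaffold, where the tag would allow detection or immunoprecipitation.
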