Features (pLannotate 1.2.2; 21 found; start..end, strand, type, name):
     14..393     +  enhancer       CMV enhancer: human cytomegalovirus immediate early enhancer
    394..597     +  promoter       CMV promoter: human cytomegalovirus (CMV) immediate early promoter
    733..776     +  intron         CMV intron (fragment): modified intron A from human cytomegalovirus
    828..846     +  promoter       SP6 promoter: promoter for bacteriophage SP6 RNA polymerase
    850..887     +  CDS            IgH signal sequence (fragment): signal sequence from the mouse immunoglobulin heavy chain variable region
    940..960     +  CDS            FLAG (fragment): FLAG® epitope tag, followed by an enterokinase cleavage site
   1084..2022    +  CDS            RRAGA: RRAGA_HUMAN - Experimental evidence at protein level: Swiss-Prot protein existence level 1. (Microbial infection) May alternatively act as a cellular target for adenovirus E3-14.7K, an inhibitor of TNF-alpha functions, thereby affecting cell death. From Homo sapiens (Human).
   2072..2206    +  polyA_signal   SV40 poly(A) signal: SV40 polyadenylation signal
   2275..2632    +  promoter       SV40 promoter: SV40 enhancer and early promoter
   2651..2805    +  CDS            lacZα (fragment): LacZα fragment of β-galactosidase; lacZ fragment
   2811..2862    -  misc_feature   bom (fragment): basis of mobility region from pBR322
   2881..3261    +  rep_origin     M13 ori (sequence partly withheld): M13 bacteriophage origin of replication; arrow indicates direction of (+) strand synthesis
   3337..3386    -  misc_feature   bom (fragment): basis of mobility region from pBR322
   3488..3523    -  CDS            rop (fragment): Rop protein, which maintains plasmids at low copy number; rop
   3618..3722    +  promoter       AmpR promoter: bla
   3723..4583    +  CDS            AmpR: β-lactamase; bla; confers resistance to ampicillin, carbenicillin, and related antibiotics
   4754..5342    +  rep_origin     ori: high-copy-number ColE1/pMB1/pBR322/pUC origin of replication
   5525..5617    +  CDS            lacI (fragment): lac repressor; lacI; The lac repressor binds to the lac operator to inhibit transcription in E. coli. This inhibition can be relieved by adding lactose or isopropyl-β-D-thiogalactopyranoside (IPTG).
   5630..5651    +  protein_bind   CAP binding site: CAP binding activates transcription in the presence of cAMP. E. coli catabolite activator protein
   5666..5696    +  promoter       lac promoter: promoter for the E. coli lac operon
   5704..5720    +  protein_bind   lac operator: The lac repressor binds to the lac operator to inhibit transcription in E. coli. This inhibition can be relieved by adding lactose or isopropyl-β-D-thiogalactopyranoside (IPTG). lac repressor encoded by lacI
>Addgene plasmid #112755 | pRK5 Flag RagB | addgene full sequence | sequence record 225014 | Addgene NGS Result
TTCGAGCTCGCCCGACATTGATTATTGACTAGTTATTAATAGTAATCAATTACGGGGTCATTAGTTCATA
GCCCATATATGGAGTTCCGCGTTACATAACTTACGGTAAATGGCCCGCCTGGCTGACCGCCCAACGACCC
CCGCCCATTGACGTCAATAATGACGTATGTTCCCATAGTAACGCCAATAGGGACTTTCCATTGACGTCAA
TGGGTGGAGTATTTACGGTAAACTGCCCACTTGGCAGTACATCAAGTGTATCATATGCCAAGTACGCCCC
CTATTGACGTCAATGACGGTAAATGGCCCGCCTGGCATTATGCCCAGTACATGACCTTATGGGACTTTCC
TACTTGGCAGTACATCTACGTATTAGTCATCGCTATTACCATGGTGATGCGGTTTTGGCAGTACATCAAT
GGGCGTGGATAGCGGTTTGACTCACGGGGATTTCCAAGTCTCCACCCCATTGACGTCAATGGGAGTTTGT
TTTGGCACCAAAATCAACGGGACTTTCCAAAATGTCGTAACAACTCCGCCCCATTGACGCAAATGGGCGG
TAGGCGTGTACGGTGGGAGGTCTATATAAGCAGAGCTCGTTTAGTGAACCGTCAGATCGCCTGGAGACGC
CATCCACGCTGTTTTGACCTCCATAGAAGACACCGGGACCGATCCAGCCTCCGCGGCCGGGAACGGTGCA
TTGGAACGCGGATTCCCCGTGCCAAGAGTGACGTAAGTACCGCCTATAGAGTCTATAGGCCCACCCCCTT
GGCTTCGTTAGAACGCGGCTACAATTAATACATAACCTTATGTATCATACACATACGATTTAGGTGACAC
TATAGAATAACATCCACTTTGCCTTTCTCTCCACAGGTGTCCACTCCCAGGTCCAACTGCACCTCGGTTC
TATCGATTGAATTCACCATGGAAATGGACTACAAGGATGACGATGACAAGGGTGGTGGTGGTGGTGCGTC
GACGATGGAAGAATCTGACTCTGAGAAAACGACGGAGAAAGAAAATCTGGGGCCGAGAATGGATCCACCA
CTAGGGGAACCGGAAGGATCGCTTGGGTGGGTGCTACCAAATACAGCCATGAAGAAAAAGGTGCTGTTGA
TGGGTAAAAGTGGGTCTGGTAAGACCAGCATGAGGTCTATTATCTTTGCAAATTATATTGCCAGAGACAC
ACGTCGCCTTGGCGCAACAATTGATGTAGAACATTCTCATGTTCGATTTCTGGGAAACCTGGTATTGAAC
CTGTGGGATTGTGGTGGGCAAGACACCTTCATGGAAAATTATTTCACTAGCCAACGGGACAACATCTTCC
GAAATGTGGAGGTTCTGATTTATGTCTTTGATGTGGAGAGCCGCGAACTGGAAAAGGACATGCACTATTA
CCAATCATGCCTGGAGGCCATTCTGCAGAATTCTCCAGATGCCAAAATATTTTGCTTGGTACACAAAATG
GATCTGGTACAGGAGGATCAACGGGACCTGATTTTTAAAGAGCGAGAAGAAGATTTGAGGCGTTTGTCTC
GCCCATTGGAATGTTCTTGTTTCCGAACATCTATCTGGGATGAAACCCTCTATAAGGCTTGGTCCAGCAT
AGTTTATCAGCTGATTCCCAATGTTCAGCAGCTGGAAATGAACCTAAGGAATTTTGCTGAAATTATCGAA
GCTGATGAAGTACTTCTTTTTGAGAGAGCTACTTTTCTGGTAATTTCTCACTATCAGTGTAAAGAGCAGC
GTGATGCCCATAGATTTGAGAAAATAAGCAACATTATTAAGCAGTTCAAGCTGAGCTGCAGCAAGCTGGC
TGCCTCTTTCCAGAGTATGGAAGTCAGGAACTCTAACTTCGCTGCTTTCATTGACATCTTTACATCCAAC
ACTTATGTGATGGTTGTGATGTCTGATCCGTCCATTCCTTCTGCAGCTACTCTGATCAACATCCGCAATG
CCAGGAAACACTTTGAAAAGCTGGAAAGAGTGGATGGACCAAAGCAGTGTCTTCTCATGCGCTAAGCGGC
CGCTAAGTAAGTAAGGATCCCCAGCTTGGCCGCCATGGCCCAACTTGTTTATTGCAGCTTATAATGGTTA
CAAATAAAGCAATAGCATCACAAATTTCACAAATAAAGCATTTTTTTCACTGCATTCTAGTTGTGGTTTG
TCCAAACTCATCAATGTATCTTATCATGTCTGGATCGGGAATTAATTCGGCGCAGCACCATGGCCTGAAA
TAACCTCTGAAAGAGGAACTTGGTTAGGTACCTTCTGAGGCGGAAAGAACCAGCTGTGGAATGTGTGTCA
GTTAGGGTGTGGAAAGTCCCCAGGCTCCCCAGCAGGCAGAAGTATGCAAAGCATGCATCTCAATTAGTCA
GCAACCAGGTGTGGAAAGTCCCCAGGCTCCCCAGCAGGCAGAAGTATGCAAAGCATGCATCTCAATTAGT
CAGCAACCATAGTCCCGCCCCTAACTCCGCCCATCCCGCCCCTAACTCCGCCCAGTTCCGCCCATTCTCC
GCCCCATGGCTGACTAATTTTTTTTATTTATGCAGAGGCCGAGGCCGCCTCGGCCTCTGAGCTATTCCAG
AAGTAGTGAGGAGGCTTTTTTGGAGGCCTAGGCTTTTGCAAAAAGCTGTTAACAGCTTGGCACTGGCCGT
CGTTTTACAACGTCGTGACTGGGAAAACCCTGGCGTTACCCAACTTAATCGCCTTGCAGCACATCCCCCT
TTCGCCAGCTGGCGTAATAGCGAAGAGGCCCGCACCGATCGCCCTTCCCAACAGTTGCGCAGCCTGAATG
GCGAATGGCGCCTGATGCGGTATTTTCTCCTTACGCATCTGTGCGGTATTTCACACCGCATA
[142 nt withheld, positions 2863-3004]
C
[141 nt withheld, positions 3006-3146]
CCTTTGACGTTGGAGTCCACGTTCTTT
[37 nt withheld, positions 3174-3210]
ACCCTATCTCGGGCTATTCTTTTGATTTATAAGGGATTTTGCCGATTTCGGCCTATTGGTTAAAAAATGA
GCTGATTTAACAAAAATTTAACGCGAATTTTAACAAAATATTAACGTTTACAATTTTATGGTGCACTCTC
AGTACAATCTGCTCTGATGCCGCATAGTTAAGCCAGCCCCGACACCCGCCAACACCCGCTGACGCGCCCT
GACGGGCTTGTCTGCTCCCGGCATCCGCTTACAGACAAGCTGTGACCGTCTCCGGGAGCTGCATGTGTCA
GAGGTTTTCACCGTCATCACCGAAACGCGCGAGACGAAAGGGCCTCGTGATACGCCTATTTTTATAGGTT
AATGTCATGATAATAATGGTTTCTTAGACGTCAGGTGGCACTTTTCGGGGAAATGTGCGCGGAACCCCTA
TTTGTTTATTTTTCTAAATACATTCAAATATGTATCCGCTCATGAGACAATAACCCTGATAAATGCTTCA
ATAATATTGAAAAAGGAAGAGTATGAGTATTCAACATTTCCGTGTCGCCCTTATTCCCTTTTTTGCGGCA
TTTTGCCTTCCTGTTTTTGCTCACCCAGAAACGCTGGTGAAAGTAAAAGATGCTGAAGATCAGTTGGGTG
CACGAGTGGGTTACATCGAACTGGATCTCAACAGCGGTAAGATCCTTGAGAGTTTTCGCCCCGAAGAACG
TTTTCCAATGATGAGCACTTTTAAAGTTCTGCTATGTGGCGCGGTATTATCCCGTATTGACGCCGGGCAA
GAGCAACTCGGTCGCCGCATACACTATTCTCAGAATGACTTGGTTGAGTACTCACCAGTCACAGAAAAGC
ATCTTACGGATGGCATGACAGTAAGAGAATTATGCAGTGCTGCCATAACCATGAGTGATAACACTGCGGC
CAACTTACTTCTGACAACGATCGGAGGACCGAAGGAGCTAACCGCTTTTTTGCACAACATGGGGGATCAT
GTAACTCGCCTTGATCGTTGGGAACCGGAGCTGAATGAAGCCATACCAAACGACGAGCGTGACACCACGA
TGCCTGTAGCAATGGCAACAACGTTGCGCAAACTATTAACTGGCGAACTACTTACTCTAGCTTCCCGGCA
ACAATTAATAGACTGGATGGAGGCGGATAAAGTTGCAGGACCACTTCTGCGCTCGGCCCTTCCGGCTGGC
TGGTTTATTGCTGATAAATCTGGAGCCGGTGAGCGTGGGTCTCGCGGTATCATTGCAGCACTGGGGCCAG
ATGGTAAGCCCTCCCGTATCGTAGTTATCTACACGACGGGGAGTCAGGCAACTATGGATGAACGAAATAG
ACAGATCGCTGAGATAGGTGCCTCACTGATTAAGCATTGGTAACTGTCAGACCAAGTTTACTCATATATA
CTTTAGATTGATTTAAAACTTCATTTTTAATTTAAAAGGATCTAGGTGAAGATCCTTTTTGATAATCTCA
TGACCAAAATCCCTTAACGTGAGTTTTCGTTCCACTGAGCGTCAGACCCCGTAGAAAAGATCAAAGGATC
TTCTTGAGATCCTTTTTTTCTGCGCGTAATCTGCTGCTTGCAAACAAAAAAACCACCGCTACCAGCGGTG
GTTTGTTTGCCGGATCAAGAGCTACCAACTCTTTTTCCGAAGGTAACTGGCTTCAGCAGAGCGCAGATAC
CAAATACTGTTCTTCTAGTGTAGCCGTAGTTAGGCCACCACTTCAAGAACTCTGTAGCACCGCCTACATA
CCTCGCTCTGCTAATCCTGTTACCAGTGGCTGCTGCCAGTGGCGATAAGTCGTGTCTTACCGGGTTGGAC
TCAAGACGATAGTTACCGGATAAGGCGCAGCGGTCGGGCTGAACGGGGGGTTCGTGCACACAGCCCAGCT
TGGAGCGAACGACCTACACCGAACTGAGATACCTACAGCGTGAGCTATGAGAAAGCGCCACGCTTCCCGA
AGGGAGAAAGGCGGACAGGTATCCGGTAAGCGGCAGGGTCGGAACAGGAGAGCGCACGAGGGAGCTTCCA
GGGGGAAACGCCTGGTATCTTTATAGTCCTGTCGGGTTTCGCCACCTCTGACTTGAGCGTCGATTTTTGT
GATGCTCGTCAGGGGGGCGGAGCCTATGGAAAAACGCCAGCAACGCGGCCTTTTTACGGTTCCTGGCCTT
TTGCTGGCCTTTTGCTCACATGTTCTTTCCTGCGTTATCCCCTGATTCTGTGGATAACCGTATTACCGCC
TTTGAGTGAGCTGATACCGCTCGCCGCAGCCGAACGACCGAGCGCAGCGAGTCAGTGAGCGAGGAAGCGG
AAGAGCGCCCAATACGCAAACCGCCTCTCCCCGCGCGTTGGCCGATTCATTAATGCAGCTGGCACGACAG
GTTTCCCGACTGGAAAGCGGGCAGTGAGCGCAACGCAATTAATGTGAGTTAGCTCACTCATTAGGCACCC
CAGGCTTTACACTTTATGCTTCCGGCTCGTATGTTGTGTGGAATTGTGAGCGGATAACAATTTCACACAG
GAAACAGCTATGACATGATTACGAATTAA
